Addgene plasmid #14555: pC.HA Vav3
Depositing lab: Joan Brugge. Depositing organization: Harvard Medical School. Publication: Vav family proteins couple to diverse cell surface receptors. Moores SL, Selfors LM, Fredericks J, Breit T, Fujikawa K, Alt FW, Brugge JS, Swat W. Mol Cell Biol. 2000 Sep . 20(17):6364-73. 10.1128/MCB.20.17.6364-6373.2000 PubMed 10938113.
Backbone
  Vector backbone: pC.HA
  Backbone size w/o insert (bp): 5400
  Vector type: Mammalian Expression
Growth in bacteria
  Bacterial resistance: Ampicillin, 100 μg/mL
  Growth temperature: 37°C
  Growth strain: DH5alpha
  Copy number: Unknown
Gene/Insert
  Gene/Insert name: Vav3
  Species: M. musculus (mouse)
  Insert size (bp): 2500
  Entrez Gene: Vav3 (a.k.a. A530094I06Rik, AA986410, Idd18.1)
  Tag / fusion protein: HA (C terminal on backbone)
  Cloning method: Restriction Enzyme; 5′ cloning site XbaI (not destroyed); 3′ cloning site SpeI (unknown if destroyed)
  Sequencing primers: 5′ CMV-F
Terms and licenses: Academic/Nonprofit Terms; Industry Terms: Not Available to Industry
How to cite: pC.HA Vav3 was a gift from Joan Brugge (Addgene plasmid # 14555 ; http://n2t.net/addgene:14555 ; RRID:Addgene_14555)
