[The description below was written by a language model from this plasmid's Addgene catalogue record and pLannotate feature annotations shown in this document.]
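Description:
pC.HA Vav3 is a mammalian expression plasmid built on the pC.HA backbone that carries the mouse Vav3 coding sequence, inserted by restriction cloning between XbaI and SpeI sites. The sequenced record is about 7.6 kb, broadly consistent with the catalogue figures of a 5.4 kb backbone plus a roughly 2.5 kb insert. In E. coli it is maintained through a high-copy ColE1/pUC-type origin and selected with ampicillin via the β-lactamase gene. An f1 origin is also present, along with short remnants of lacZα, lacI, rop and bom and a T7 promoter, which are leftovers of the parental cloning vectors rather than functional parts of the payload. No mammalian selection marker is annotated, and the SV40 early promoter segment downstream of the cassette has no annotated gene attached to it.

Expression of Vav3 is driven by the human cytomegalovirus immediate early enhancer and promoter, followed by an HSV thymidine kinase 5' untranslated leader. Downstream of the open reading frame lie a rabbit β-globin intron, a stretch of β-globin exon sequence (picked up by the annotation as an HBB match) and the rabbit β-globin polyadenylation signal, which together provide splicing and 3' end processing for efficient mRNA production. The catalogue states that the backbone supplies a C-terminal HA epitope tag. The tag is not annotated separately in the feature table, but it would allow detection or immunoprecipitation of the protein with anti-HA antibodies. Vav3 is a guanine nucleotide exchange factor for Rho-family GTPases, and the associated publication concerns coupling of Vav family proteins to cell surface receptors, so the plasmid is suited to expressing tagged Vav3 in mammalian cells for signalling studies.
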