Features (pLannotate 1.2.2; 17 found; start..end, strand, type, name):
      1..304     +  enhancer       CMV enhancer: human cytomegalovirus immediate early enhancer
    305..508     +  promoter       CMV promoter: human cytomegalovirus (CMV) immediate early promoter
    598..637     +  5'UTR          HSV TK 5'-UTR: 5' untranslated region from the herpes simplex virus thymidine kinase gene
    667..3207    +  CDS            Vav3: VAV3_MOUSE - Experimental evidence at protein level: Swiss-Prot protein existence level 1. Exchange factor for GTP-binding proteins RhoA, RhoG and, to a lesser extent, Rac1. Binds physically to the nucleotide-free states of those GTPases (By similarity). Plays an important role in angiogenesis. Its recruitment by phosphorylated EPHA2 is critical for EFNA1-induced RAC1 GTPase activation and vascular endothelial cell migration and assembly. May be important for integrin-mediated signaling, at least in some cell types. In osteoclasts, along with SYK tyrosine kinase, required for signaling through
   3272..3844    +  intron         β-globin intron: intron from rabbit β-globin gene
   3848..3970    +  CDS            HBB: HBB_COLGU - Experimental evidence at transcript level: Swiss-Prot protein existence level 2. Involved in oxygen transport from the lung to the various peripheral tissues. From Colobus guereza (Mantled guereza) (Eastern black-and-white colobus monkey).
   4041..4096    +  polyA_signal   β-globin poly(A) signal: rabbit β-globin polyadenylation signal (Gil and Proudfoot, 1987)
   4436..4625    -  promoter       SV40 promoter: SV40 early promoter
   4625..4679    -  CDS            lacI (fragment): lac repressor; lacI; The lac repressor binds to the lac operator to inhibit transcription in E. coli. This inhibition can be relieved by adding lactose or isopropyl-β-D-thiogalactopyranoside (IPTG).
   4862..5450    -  rep_origin     ori: high-copy-number ColE1/pMB1/pBR322/pUC origin of replication
   5621..6481    -  CDS            AmpR: β-lactamase; bla; confers resistance to ampicillin, carbenicillin, and related antibiotics
   6482..6586    -  promoter       AmpR promoter: bla
   6681..6716    +  CDS            rop (fragment): Rop protein, which maintains plasmids at low copy number; rop
   6818..6917    +  misc_feature   bom (fragment): basis of mobility region from pBR322
   6945..7373    -  rep_origin     f1 ori (sequence partly withheld): f1 bacteriophage origin of replication; arrow indicates direction of (+) strand synthesis
   7377..7534    -  CDS            lacZα (fragment): LacZα fragment of β-galactosidase; lacZ fragment
   7537..7555    +  promoter       T7 promoter: promoter for bacteriophage T7 RNA polymerase
>Addgene plasmid #14555 | pC.HA Vav3 | addgene full sequence | sequence record 272723 | Addgene NGS Result
CGTTACATAACTTACGGTAAATGGCCCGCCTGGCTGACCGCCCAACGACCCCCGCCCATTGACGTCAATA
ATGACGTATGTTCCCATAGTAACGCCAATAGGGACTTTCCATTGACGTCAATGGGTGGAGTATTTACGGT
AAACTGCCCACTTGGCAGTACATCAAGTGTATCATATGCCAAGTACGCCCCCTATTGACGTCAATGACGG
TAAATGGCCCGCCTGGCATTATGCCCAGTACATGACCTTATGGGACTTTCCTACTTGGCAGTACATCTAC
GTATTAGTCATCGCTATTACCATGGTGATGCGGTTTTGGCAGTACATCAATGGGCGTGGATAGCGGTTTG
ACTCACGGGGATTTCCAAGTCTCCACCCCATTGACGTCAATGGGAGTTTGTTTTGGCACCAAAATCAACG
GGACTTTCCAAAATGTCGTAACAACTCCGCCCCATTGACGCAAATGGGCGGTAGGCGTGTACGGTGGGAG
GTCTATATAAGCAGAGCTCGTTTAGTGAACCGTCAGATCGCCTGGAGACGCCATCCACGCTGTTTTGACC
TCCATAGAAGACACCGGGACCGATCCAGCCTCCGGGGGATCTTGGTGGCGTGAAACTCCCGCACCTCTTC
GGCCAGCGCCTTGTAGAAGCGCGTATGGCTTCTAGAATGGAGCCGTGGAAGCAGTGCGCTCAGTGGCTCA
TCCACAGCAAGGTGCTGCCCCCCAACCATCGGGTGACCTGGGACTCGGCGCAGGTGTTCGACCTGGCGCA
GACCCTTCGCGATGGAGTCCTGCTCTGCCAGCTGCTCAACAACCTGCGGCCACACTCCATCAATCTGAAG
GAGATCAACCTGAGGCCCCAGATGTCCCAGTTTCTCTGTTTGAAGAACATCCGGACATTCCTGGCCGCCT
GCTGCGATACCTTTGGAATGAGGAAAAGTGAACTTTTTGAGGCATTTGACCTATTTGATGTTCGAGACTT
TGGAAAGGTTATAGAAACATTATCTCGGCTATCCCGAACACCAATAGCATTGGCCACAGGAATCAGGCCG
TTCCCCACTGAAGAAAGTATAAATGATGAAGACATCTACAAAGGCCTTCCCGACTTAATAGATGAAACCC
GCGTGGAAGATGAAGAAGACCTCTATGACTGTGTGTACGGCGAGGATGAAGGCGGAGAAGTCTATGAAGA
CTTGATGAAGGCGGAGGAAGCCCAGCAACCTAAATCACAAGAAAATGATATACGGAGTTGTTGCCTAGCA
GAAATTAGGCAGACAGAAGAAAAATACACAGAAACGTTGGAGTCAATAGAAAAATATTTCATGGCACCAT
TGAAAAGATTTCTGACGGCGGCGGAATTTGATTCAGTATTTATTAACATTCCTGACCTTGTAAAAGTTCA
TCGGAGCTTAATGCAAGAGATTCATGATTCCATTGTAAATAAAGATGACCAGAACTTGTATCAAGTTTTT
ATTAACTACAAGGAAAGATTGGTTATTTATGGGCAGTACTGCAGTGGAGTGGAGTCAGCCATCTCTAACC
TAGACTACATCTCTAAGACAAAAGAAGATGTCAAACTGAAATTAGAGGAATGTTCAAAAAGAGCCAATAA
CGGGAAGTTTACTCTGCGCGATTTGCTGGTCGTTCCAATGCAGCGCGTGCTGAAGTATCACCTCCTCCTT
CAGGAGCTGGTAAAACACACCCATGACCCTATGGAGAAGGCGAACCTGAAGCTGGCTCTGGATGCAATGA
AGGACTTGGCACAATATGTGAATGAAGTAAAAAGAGATAATGAGACCCTTCGTGAAATTAAGCAGTTTCA
GCTATCTATAGAGAATTTGAACCAGCCAGTTTTGCTCTTTGGACGACCACAGGGAGACGGTGAAATCCGA
ATAACCACTCTGGACAAGCATACAAAACAAGAAAGGCATATCTTCTTATTCGACTTGGCAGTGATTGTCT
GTAAAAGGAAAGGCGATAACTACGAGATGAAGGAAATAATAGATCTCCAGCAGTACAAGATAGCCAACAA
CCCTACCACTGACAAAGAGAATAAAAAGTGGTCTTATGGCTTCTACCTCATCCATACCCAAGGACAAAAT
GGGTTAGAATTTTATTGCAAAACAAAAGATTTAAAGAAAAAATGGCTGGAACAGTTTGAAATGGCTCTAT
CCAACATAAGGCCAGACTATGCAGACTCCAATTTCCATGATTTCAAGATGCACACCTTCACTCGGGTGAC
ATCCTGCAGGGTCTGCCAGATGCTCCTGAGGGGAACATTTTATCAAGGCTACTTATGTTTTAAGTGTGGA
GCAAAAGCACATAAAGAATGTTTGGGAAGAGTAGACAATTGTGGCAGAGTTAATTCCGTTGAACAAGGGC
CATTCAAACCACCAGAGAAACGGACCAATGGACTTCGGAGAGCTTCCAGACAGGTGGACCCAGGTTTGCC
GAAGATGCAGGTCATTAGGAACTACACTGGCACCCCGGCCCCAGGGCTTCATGAAGGACCACCATTGCAT
ATCCAGGCAGGCGACACTGTTGAACTTCTGAGAGGAGATGCACACAGTGTGTTCTGGCAGGGACGAAACT
TAGCTTCAGGAGAGGTTGGATTTTTCCCAAGTGATGCTGTCAAACCCTCTCCATGTGTACCTAAACCAGT
AGATTATTCTTGCCAACCCTGGTATGCTGGCCCAATGGAAAGATTGCAGGCAGAAACTGAACTTATTAAC
AGGGTGAATAGTACTTACCTTGTAAGGCACAGGACCAAAGAATCTGGAGAATATGCAATTAGCATTAAGT
ACAATAATGAAGCAAAACACATCAAGATTTTAACAAGAGATGGCTTTTTTCACATTGCAGAAAATAGAAA
ATTTAAAAGCTTAATGGAACTTGTGGAGTACTACAAGCACCATTCTCTCAAAGAAGGGTTCAGGACCTTA
GATACAACGCTACAGTTTCCATACAAGGAGCCAGAACAGCCAGCTGGACAGAGGGGTAATAGAACAGGCA
ACAGCTTGTTGAGTCCCAAAGTACTGGGTATTGCCATCGCTCGGTACGACTTCTGTGCAAGAGATATGCG
GGAGCTCTCCCTATTGAAAGGAGACATGGTGAAGATTTACACGAAGATGAGTGCAAATGGCTGGTGGAGA
GGTGAAGTAAATGGCAGGGTGGGCTGGTTTCCATCCACATATGTGGAAGAAGATGAAACTAGTTATCCGT
ACGACGTACCAGACTACGCATAAGAAAAGTGAGGATCCTGAGAACTTCAGGGTGAGTTTGGGGACCCTTG
ATTGTTCTTTCTTTTTCGCTATTGTAAAATTCATGTTATATGGAGGGGGCAAAGTTTTCAGGGTGTTGTT
TAGAATGGGAAGATGTCCCTTGTATCACCATGGACCCTCATGATAATTTTGTTTCTTTCACTTTCTACTC
TGTTGACAACCATTGTCTCCTCTTATTTTCTTTTCATTTTCTGTAACTTTTTCGTTAAACTTTAGCTTGC
ATTTGTAACGAATTTTTAAATTCACTTTTGTTTATTTGTCAGATTGTAAGTACTTTCTCTAATCACTTTT
TTTTCAAGGCAATCAGGGTATATTATATTGTACTTCAGCACAGTTTTAGAGAACAATTGTTATAATTAAA
TGATAAGGTAGAATATTTCTGCATATAAATTCTGGCTGGCGTGGAAATATTCTTATTGGTAGAAACAACT
ACACCCTGGTCATCATCCTGCCTTTCTCTTTATGGTTACAATGATATACACTGTTTGAGATGAGGATAAA
ATACTCTGAGTCCAAACCGGGCCCCTCTGCTAACCATGTTCATGCCTTCTTCTCTTTCCTACAGCTCCTG
GGCAACGTGCTGGTTGTTGTGCTGTCTCATCATTTTGGCAAAGAATTCACTCCTCAGGTGCAGGCTGCCT
ATCAGAAGGTGGTGGCTGGTGTGGCCAATGCCCTGGCTCACAAATACCACTGAGATCTTTTTCCCTCTGC
CAAAAATTATGGGGACATCATGAAGCCCCTTGAGCATCTGACTTCTGGCTAATAAAGGAAATTTATTTTC
ATTGCAATAGTGTGTTGGAATTTTTTGTGTCTCTCACTCGGAAGGACATATGGGAGGGCAAATCATTTAA
AACATCAGAATGAGTATTTGGTTTAGAGTTTGGCAACATATGCCCATATGCTGGCTGCCATGAACAAAGG
TTGGCTATAAAGAGGTCATCAGTATATGAAACAGCCCCCTGCTGTCCATTCCTTATTCCATAGAAAAGCC
TTGACTTGAGGTTAGATTTTTTTTATATTTTGTTTTGTGTTATTTTTTTCTTTAACATCCCTAAAATTTT
CCTTACATGTTTTACTAGCCAGATTTTTCCTCCTCTCCTGACTACTCCCAGTCATAGCTGTCCCTCTTCT
CTTATGGAGATCCCTCGAGGAGCTTTTTGCAAAAGCCTAGGCCTCCAAAAAAGCCTCTTCACTACTTCTG
GAATAGCTCAGAGGCCGAGGCGGCCTCGGCCTCTGCATAAATAAAAAAAATTAGTCAGCCATGGGGCGGA
GAATGGGCGGAACTGGGCGGAGTTAGGGGCGGGATGGGCGGAGTTAGGGGCGGGACTATGGTTGCTGACT
AATTGCTGCATTAATGAATCGGCCAACGCGCGGGGAGAGGCGGTTTGCGTATTGGGCGCTCTTCCGCTTC
CTCGCTCACTGACTCGCTGCGCTCGGTCGTTCGGCTGCGGCGAGCGGTATCAGCTCACTCAAAGGCGGTA
ATACGGTTATCCACAGAATCAGGGGATAACGCAGGAAAGAACATGTGAGCAAAAGGCCAGCAAAAGGCCA
GGAACCGTAAAAAGGCCGCGTTGCTGGCGTTTTTCCATAGGCTCCGCCCCCCTGACGAGCATCACAAAAA
TCGACGCTCAAGTCAGAGGTGGCGAAACCCGACAGGACTATAAAGATACCAGGCGTTTCCCCCTGGAAGC
TCCCTCGTGCGCTCTCCTGTTCCGACCCTGCCGCTTACCGGATACCTGTCCGCCTTTCTCCCTTCGGGAA
GCGTGGCGCTTTCTCATAGCTCACGCTGTAGGTATCTCAGTTCGGTGTAGGTCGTTCGCTCCAAGCTGGG
CTGTGTGCACGAACCCCCCGTTCAGCCCGACCGCTGCGCCTTATCCGGTAACTATCGTCTTGAGTCCAAC
CCGGTAAGACACGACTTATCGCCACTGGCAGCAGCCACTGGTAACAGGATTAGCAGAGCGAGGTATGTAG
GCGGTGCTACAGAGTTCTTGAAGTGGTGGCCTAACTACGGCTACACTAGAAGAACAGTATTTGGTATCTG
CGCTCTGCTGAAGCCAGTTACCTTCGGAAAAAGAGTTGGTAGCTCTTGATCCGGCAAACAAACCACCGCT
GGTAGCGGTGGTTTTTTTGTTTGCAAGCAGCAGATTACGCGCAGAAAAAAAGGATCTCAAGAAGATCCTT
TGATCTTTTCTACGGGGTCTGACGCTCAGTGGAACGAAAACTCACGTTAAGGGATTTTGGTCATGAGATT
ATCAAAAAGGATCTTCACCTAGATCCTTTTAAATTAAAAATGAAGTTTTAAATCAATCTAAAGTATATAT
GAGTAAACTTGGTCTGACAGTTACCAATGCTTAATCAGTGAGGCACCTATCTCAGCGATCTGTCTATTTC
GTTCATCCATAGTTGCCTGACTCCCCGTCGTGTAGATAACTACGATACGGGAGGGCTTACCATCTGGCCC
CAGTGCTGCAATGATACCGCGAGACCCACGCTCACCGGCTCCAGATTTATCAGCAATAAACCAGCCAGCC
GGAAGGGCCGAGCGCAGAAGTGGTCCTGCAACTTTATCCGCCTCCATCCAGTCTATTAATTGTTGCCGGG
AAGCTAGAGTAAGTAGTTCGCCAGTTAATAGTTTGCGCAACGTTGTTGCCATTGCTACAGGCATCGTGGT
GTCACGCTCGTCGTTTGGTATGGCTTCATTCAGCTCCGGTTCCCAACGATCAAGGCGAGTTACATGATCC
CCCATGTTGTGCAAAAAAGCGGTTAGCTCCTTCGGTCCTCCGATCGTTGTCAGAAGTAAGTTGGCCGCAG
TGTTATCACTCATGGTTATGGCAGCACTGCATAATTCTCTTACTGTCATGCCATCCGTAAGATGCTTTTC
TGTGACTGGTGAGTACTCAACCAAGTCATTCTGAGAATAGTGTATGCGGCGACCGAGTTGCTCTTGCCCG
GCGTCAATACGGGATAATACCGCGCCACATAGCAGAACTTTAAAAGTGCTCATCATTGGAAAACGTTCTT
CGGGGCGAAAACTCTCAAGGATCTTACCGCTGTTGAGATCCAGTTCGATGTAACCCACTCGTGCACCCAA
CTGATCTTCAGCATCTTTTACTTTCACCAGCGTTTCTGGGTGAGCAAAAACAGGAAGGCAAAATGCCGCA
AAAAAGGGAATAAGGGCGACACGGAAATGTTGAATACTCATACTCTTCCTTTTTCAATATTATTGAAGCA
TTTATCAGGGTTATTGTCTCATGAGCGGATACATATTTGAATGTATTTAGAAAAATAAACAAATAGGGGT
TCCGCGCACATTTCCCCGAAAAGTGCCACCTGACGTCTAAGAAACCATTATTATCATGACATTAACCTAT
AAAAATAGGCGTATCACGAGGCCCTTTCGTCTCGCGCGTTTCGGTGATGACGGTGAAAACCTCTGACACA
TGCAGCTCCCGGAGACGGTCACAGCTTGTCTGTAAGCGGATGCCGGGAGCAGACAAGCCCGTCAGGGCGC
GTCAGCGGGTGTTGGCGGGTGTCGGGGCTGGCTTAACTATGCGGCATCAGAGCAGATTGTACTGAGAGTG
CACCATATGCGGTGTGAAATACCGCACAGATGCGTAAGGAGAAAATACCGCATCAGGAAATTGTAAGCGT
TAATATTTTGTTAAAATTCGCGTTAAATTTTTGTTAAATCAGCTCATTTTTTAACCAATAGGCCGAAATC
GGCAAAATCCCTTATAAATCAAAAGAATAGACCGAGATAGGGT
[37 nt withheld, positions 7044-7080]
AAAGAACGTGGACTCCAACGTCAAAGG
[49 nt withheld, positions 7108-7156]
T
[91 nt withheld, positions 7158-7248]
G
[124 nt withheld, positions 7250-7373]
CCATTCGCCATTCAGGCTGCGCAACTGTTGGGAAGGGCGATCGGTGCGGGCCTCTTCGCTATTACGCCAG
CTGGCGAAAGGGGGATGTGCTGCAAGGCGATTAAGTTGGGTAACGCCAGGGTTTTCCCAGTCACGACGTT
GTAAAACGACGGCCAGTGAATTGTAATACGACTCACTATAGGGCGAATTCGAGCTCGCCC
