>Addgene plasmid #14555 | pC.HA Vav3 | addgene partial sequence | sequence record 21362 | CMV-F 5'-CGCAAATGGGCGGTAGGCGTG-3'
GTGACCGTCAGAATCGCCTGGAGACGCCATCCACGCTGTTTTGACCTCCATAGAAGACACCGGGACCGAT
CCAGCCTCCGGGGGATCTTGGTGGCGTGAAACTCCCGCACCTCTTCGGCCAGCGCCTTGTAGAAGCGCGT
ATGGCTTCTAGAATGGAGCCGTGGAAGCAGTGCGCTCAGTGGCTCATCCACAGCAAGGTGCTGCCCCCCA
ACCATCGGGTGACCTGGGACTCGGCGCAGGTGTTCGACCTGGCGCAGACCCTTCGCGATGGAGTCCTGCT
CTGCCAGCTGCTCAACAACCTGCGGCCACACTCCATCAATCTGAAGGAGATCAACCTGAGGCCCCAGATG
TCCCAGTTTCTCTGTTTGAAGAACATCCGGACATTCCTGGCCGCCTGCTGCGATACCTTTGGAATGAGGA
AAAGTGAACTTTTTGAGGCATTTGACCTATTTGATGTTCGAGACTTTGGAAAGGTTATAGAAACATTATC
TCGGCTATCCCGAACACCAATAGCATTGGCCACAGGAATCAGGCCGTTCCCCACTGAAGAAAGTATAAAT
GATGAAGACATCTACAAAGGCCTTCCCGACTTAATAGATGAAACCCGCGTGGAAGATGAAGAAGACCTCT
ATGACTGTGTGTACGGCGAGGATGAAGGCGGAGAAGTCTATGAAGACTTGATG
